Addgene plasmid #129043: pSpdCas9-hudTET1CD-T2A-mCherry(PX458)-SghuTSDR-3
Purpose: inactivated control (targeted DNA demethylation_human_TSDR), expression of dCas9-hudTET1CD-T2A-mCherry sgRNA3 targeting human TSDR
Depositing lab: Julia K Polansky. Depositing organization: Charite Universitaetsmedizin Berlin. Publication: Targeted De-Methylation of the FOXP3-TSDR Is Sufficient to Induce Physiological FOXP3 Expression but Not a Functional Treg Phenotype. Kressler C, Gasparoni G, Nordstrom K, Hamo D, Salhab A, Dimitropoulos C, Tierling S, Reinke P, Volk HD, Walter J, Hamann A, Polansky JK. Front Immunol. 2021 Jan 7;11:609891. doi: 10.3389/fimmu.2020.609891. eCollection 2020. PubMed 33488615.
Backbone
  Vector backbone: PX458
  Backbone manufacturer: Feng Zhang (Addgene plasmid # 48138)
  Vector type: Mammalian Expression
Growth in bacteria
  Bacterial resistance: Ampicillin, 100 μg/mL
  Growth temperature: 37°C
  Growth strain: DH5alpha
  Copy number: Unknown
Gene/Insert
  Gene/Insert name: dCas9-hudTET1CD, SgRNA3 (huTSDR) (alt name: dCas9-hudTET1CD-T2A-mCherry)
  gRNA/shRNA sequence: GGGCCAGGTCTTCAGAGCTA
  Species: Synthetic
  Mutation: dCas9 (D10A;H840A), catalytic domain huTET1 inactive (H1671Y; D1673A)
  Promoter: CbH (for dCas9-hudTET1CD-T2A-EGFP) U6 (for sgRNA)
  Tag / fusion protein: HA-Tag, NLS (N terminal on insert); T2A-mCherry (C terminal on backbone)
  Cloning method: Restriction Enzyme; 5′ cloning site Unknown (unknown if destroyed); 3′ cloning site Unknown (unknown if destroyed)
  Sequencing primers: 5′ SgRNA-cloning-site: hU6-F (GAGGGCCTATTTCCCATGATT)
Resource information
  A portion of this plasmid was derived from a plasmid made by: mCherry (BbsI removed) from Nicola Patron (Addgene plasmid # 50316); HA tag-NLS-dCas9 from Rudolf Jaenisch (Addgene plasmid # 48223); hudTET1CD from Keith Joung (Addgene plasmid # 49965).
Terms and licenses: Academic/Nonprofit Terms; Industry Terms: Not Available to Industry
How to cite: pSpdCas9-hudTET1CD-T2A-mCherry(PX458)-SghuTSDR-3 was a gift from Julia K Polansky (Addgene plasmid # 129043 ; http://n2t.net/addgene:129043 ; RRID:Addgene_129043)
