[The description below was written by a language model from this plasmid's Addgene catalogue record and pLannotate feature annotations shown in this document.]
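Description:
pSpdCas9-hudTET1CD-T2A-mCherry(PX458)-SghuTSDR-3 is a mammalian expression plasmid built on the PX458 all-in-one CRISPR backbone. It is propagated in E. coli through a high-copy ColE1/pUC-type origin with ampicillin selection (AmpR/bla). The backbone also carries an f1/M13 phage origin and a single AAV2 ITR remnant, which on its own does not make the plasmid a packaging-competent AAV vector.

Two expression units sit in tandem. A human U6 Pol III promoter drives an S. pyogenes guide RNA scaffold carrying spacer number 3 against the human TSDR, the Treg-specific demethylated region of FOXP3 according to the associated publication title. Downstream, the CBh promoter (CMV enhancer, chicken β-actin promoter and hybrid intron) drives one long reading frame: an N-terminal HA tag and NLS, nuclease-dead Cas9 (D10A, H840A), an NLS linker, the human TET1 catalytic domain, a further NLS, then T2A-mCherry, terminated by the bGH polyadenylation signal. The T2A peptide releases mCherry as a separate protein, so red fluorescence marks transfected cells. The record's promoter field mentions EGFP, but both feature tables and the name indicate mCherry.

The TET1 domain here carries H1671Y and D1673A, which abolish its dioxygenase activity. The fusion is therefore still recruited to the TSDR but cannot oxidise 5-methylcytosine. This makes the plasmid the catalytically inactive control for matched active dCas9-TET1CD constructs in targeted DNA demethylation experiments, separating the effects of demethylation from those of dCas9 binding alone. The depositor and sequencing-derived records differ slightly in length (11,406 versus 11,370 nt) but show the same feature layout.
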