Features (pLannotate 1.2.2; 21 found; start..end, strand, type, name):
      1..241     +  promoter       U6 promoter: RNA polymerase III promoter for human U6 snRNA
    270..345     +  misc_RNA       gRNA scaffold: guide RNA scaffold for the Streptococcus pyogenes CRISPR/Cas9 system
    352..395     +  misc_RNA       gRNA scaffold (fragment): guide RNA scaffold for the Streptococcus pyogenes CRISPR/Cas9 system
    442..727     +  enhancer       CMV enhancer: human cytomegalovirus immediate early enhancer; contains an 18-bp deletion relative to the standard CMV enhancer
    729..1006    +  promoter       chicken β-actin promoter: No description available
   1007..1235    +  intron         hybrid intron: hybrid between chicken β-actin (CBA) and minute virus of mice (MMV) introns (Gray et al., 2011)
   1256..1283    +  CDS            3xHA (fragment): three tandem HA epitope tags
   1316..5416    +  CDS            Cas9: Cas9 (Csn1) endonuclease from the Streptococcus pyogenes Type II CRISPR/Cas system generates RNA-guided double strand breaks in DNA
   5417..5450    +  CDS            nucleoplasmin NLS (fragment): bipartite nuclear localization signal from nucleoplasmin
   5462..7615    +  CDS            TET1 (fragment): TET1_HUMAN - Also known as CXXC6, KIAA1676, LCX. Experimental evidence at protein level: Swiss-Prot protein existence level 1. Dioxygenase that catalyzes the conversion of the modified genomic base 5-methylcytosine (5mC) into 5-hydroxymethylcytosine (5hmC) and plays a key role in active DNA demethylation. Also mediates subsequent conversion of 5hmC into 5-formylcytosine (5fC), and conversion of 5fC to 5-carboxylcytosine (5caC). Conversion of 5mC into 5hmC, 5fC and 5caC probably constitutes the first step in cytosine demethylation. Methylation at the C5 position of cytosine bases is an epigenet
   7618..7642    +  CDS            nucleoplasmin NLS (fragment): bipartite nuclear localization signal from nucleoplasmin
   7712..8418    +  CDS            mCherry (fragment): monomeric derivative of DsRed fluorescent protein (Shaner et al., 2004) mammalian codon-optimized
   8453..8564    +  polyA_signal   bGH poly(A) signal: bovine growth hormone polyadenylation signal
   8669..8809    +  repeat_region  AAV2 ITR: inverted terminal repeat of adeno-associated virus serotype 2 inverted
   8814..8865    -  misc_feature   bom (fragment): basis of mobility region from pBR322
   8884..9264    +  rep_origin     M13 ori (sequence partly withheld): M13 bacteriophage origin of replication; arrow indicates direction of (+) strand synthesis
   9340..9389    -  misc_feature   bom (fragment): basis of mobility region from pBR322
   9491..9526    -  CDS            rop (fragment): Rop protein, which maintains plasmids at low copy number; rop
   9621..9725    +  promoter       AmpR promoter: bla
   9726..10586   +  CDS            AmpR: β-lactamase; bla; confers resistance to ampicillin, carbenicillin, and related antibiotics
  10757..11345   +  rep_origin     ori: high-copy-number ColE1/pMB1/pBR322/pUC origin of replication
>Addgene plasmid #129043 | pSpdCas9-hudTET1CD-T2A-mCherry(PX458)-SghuTSDR-3 | depositor full sequence | sequence record 247389 | pSpdCas9-hudTET1CD-T2A-mCherry(PX458)-SghuTSDR-3 sequence 11406 bps
GAGGGCCTATTTCCCATGATTCCTTCATATTTGCATATACGATACAAGGCTGTTAGAGAGATAATTGGAA
TTAATTTGACTGTAAACACAAAGATATTAGTACAAAATACGTGACGTAGAAAGTAATAATTTCTTGGGTA
GTTTGCAGTTTTAAAATTATGTTTTAAAATGGACTATCATATGCTTACCGTAACTTGAAAGTATTTCGAT
TTCTTGGCTTTATATATCTTGTGGAAAGGACGAAACACCGGGCCAGGTCTTCAGAGCTAGTTTTAGAGCT
AGAAATAGCAAGTTAAAATAAGGCTAGTCCGTTATCAACTTGAAAAAGTGGCACCGAGTCGGTGCTTTTT
TGTTTTAGAGCTAGAAATAGCAAGTTAAAATAAGGCTAGTCCGTTTTTAGCGCGTGCGCCAATTCTGCAG
ACAAATGGCTCTAGAGGTACCCGTTACATAACTTACGGTAAATGGCCCGCCTGGCTGACCGCCCAACGAC
CCCCGCCCATTGACGTCAATAGTAACGCCAATAGGGACTTTCCATTGACGTCAATGGGTGGAGTATTTAC
GGTAAACTGCCCACTTGGCAGTACATCAAGTGTATCATATGCCAAGTACGCCCCCTATTGACGTCAATGA
CGGTAAATGGCCCGCCTGGCATTGTGCCCAGTACATGACCTTATGGGACTTTCCTACTTGGCAGTACATC
TACGTATTAGTCATCGCTATTACCATGGTCGAGGTGAGCCCCACGTTCTGCTTCACTCTCCCCATCTCCC
CCCCCTCCCCACCCCCAATTTTGTATTTATTTATTTTTTAATTATTTTGTGCAGCGATGGGGGCGGGGGG
GGGGGGGGGGCGCGCGCCAGGCGGGGCGGGGCGGGGCGAGGGGCGGGGCGGGGCGAGGCGGAGAGGTGCG
GCGGCAGCCAATCAGAGCGGCGCGCTCCGAAAGTTTCCTTTTATGGCGAGGCGGCGGCGGCGGCGGCCCT
ATAAAAAGCGAAGCGCGCGGCGGGCGGGAGTCGCTGCGACGCTGCCTTCGCCCCGTGCCCCGCTCCGCCG
CCGCCTCGCGCCGCCCGCCCCGGCTCTGACTGACCGCGTTACTCCCACAGGTGAGCGGGCGGGACGGCCC
TTCTCCTCCGGGCTGTAATTAGCTGAGCAAGAGGTAAGGGTTTAAGGGATGGTTGGTTGGTGGGGTATTA
ATGTTTAATTACCTGGAGCACCTGCCTGAAATCACTTTTTTTCAGGTTGGACCGGTGCCACCATGTACCC
ATACGATGTTCCAGATTACGCTTCGCCGAAGAAAAAGCGCAAGGTCGAAGCGTCCGACAAGAAGTACAGC
ATCGGCCTGGCCATCGGCACCAACTCTGTGGGCTGGGCCGTGATCACCGACGAGTACAAGGTGCCCAGCA
AGAAATTCAAGGTGCTGGGCAACACCGACCGGCACAGCATCAAGAAGAACCTGATCGGAGCCCTGCTGTT
CGACAGCGGCGAAACAGCCGAGGCCACCCGGCTGAAGAGAACCGCCAGAAGAAGATACACCAGACGGAAG
AACCGGATCTGCTATCTGCAAGAGATCTTCAGCAACGAGATGGCCAAGGTGGACGACAGCTTCTTCCACA
GACTGGAAGAGTCCTTCCTGGTGGAAGAGGATAAGAAGCACGAGCGGCACCCCATCTTCGGCAACATCGT
GGACGAGGTGGCCTACCACGAGAAGTACCCCACCATCTACCACCTGAGAAAGAAACTGGTGGACAGCACC
GACAAGGCCGACCTGCGGCTGATCTATCTGGCCCTGGCCCACATGATCAAGTTCCGGGGCCACTTCCTGA
TCGAGGGCGACCTGAACCCCGACAACAGCGACGTGGACAAGCTGTTCATCCAGCTGGTGCAGACCTACAA
CCAGCTGTTCGAGGAAAACCCCATCAACGCCAGCGGCGTGGACGCCAAGGCCATCCTGTCTGCCAGACTG
AGCAAGAGCAGACGGCTGGAAAATCTGATCGCCCAGCTGCCCGGCGAGAAGAAGAATGGCCTGTTCGGCA
ACCTGATTGCCCTGAGCCTGGGCCTGACCCCCAACTTCAAGAGCAACTTCGACCTGGCCGAGGATGCCAA
ACTGCAGCTGAGCAAGGACACCTACGACGACGACCTGGACAACCTGCTGGCCCAGATCGGCGACCAGTAC
GCCGACCTGTTTCTGGCCGCCAAGAACCTGTCCGACGCCATCCTGCTGAGCGACATCCTGAGAGTGAACA
CCGAGATCACCAAGGCCCCCCTGAGCGCCTCTATGATCAAGAGATACGACGAGCACCACCAGGACCTGAC
CCTGCTGAAAGCTCTCGTGCGGCAGCAGCTGCCTGAGAAGTACAAAGAGATTTTCTTCGACCAGAGCAAG
AACGGCTACGCCGGCTACATTGACGGCGGAGCCAGCCAGGAAGAGTTCTACAAGTTCATCAAGCCCATCC
TGGAAAAGATGGACGGCACCGAGGAACTGCTCGTGAAGCTGAACAGAGAGGACCTGCTGCGGAAGCAGCG
GACCTTCGACAACGGCAGCATCCCCCACCAGATCCACCTGGGAGAGCTGCACGCCATTCTGCGGCGGCAG
GAAGATTTTTACCCATTCCTGAAGGACAACCGGGAAAAGATCGAGAAGATCCTGACCTTCCGCATCCCCT
ACTACGTGGGCCCTCTGGCCAGGGGAAACAGCAGATTCGCCTGGATGACCAGAAAGAGCGAGGAAACCAT
CACCCCCTGGAACTTCGAGGAAGTGGTGGACAAGGGCGCTTCCGCCCAGAGCTTCATCGAGCGGATGACC
AACTTCGATAAGAACCTGCCCAACGAGAAGGTGCTGCCCAAGCACAGCCTGCTGTACGAGTACTTCACCG
TGTATAACGAGCTGACCAAAGTGAAATACGTGACCGAGGGAATGAGAAAGCCCGCCTTCCTGAGCGGCGA
GCAGAAAAAGGCCATCGTGGACCTGCTGTTCAAGACCAACCGGAAAGTGACCGTGAAGCAGCTGAAAGAG
GACTACTTCAAGAAAATCGAGTGCTTCGACTCCGTGGAAATCTCCGGCGTGGAAGATCGGTTCAACGCCT
CCCTGGGCACATACCACGATCTGCTGAAAATTATCAAGGACAAGGACTTCCTGGACAATGAGGAAAACGA
GGACATTCTGGAAGATATCGTGCTGACCCTGACACTGTTTGAGGACAGAGAGATGATCGAGGAACGGCTG
AAAACCTATGCCCACCTGTTCGACGACAAAGTGATGAAGCAGCTGAAGCGGCGGAGATACACCGGCTGGG
GCAGGCTGAGCCGGAAGCTGATCAACGGCATCCGGGACAAGCAGTCCGGCAAGACAATCCTGGATTTCCT
GAAGTCCGACGGCTTCGCCAACAGAAACTTCATGCAGCTGATCCACGACGACAGCCTGACCTTTAAAGAG
GACATCCAGAAAGCCCAGGTGTCCGGCCAGGGCGATAGCCTGCACGAGCACATTGCCAATCTGGCCGGCA
GCCCCGCCATTAAGAAGGGCATCCTGCAGACAGTGAAGGTGGTGGACGAGCTCGTGAAAGTGATGGGCCG
GCACAAGCCCGAGAACATCGTGATCGAAATGGCCAGAGAGAACCAGACCACCCAGAAGGGACAGAAGAAC
AGCCGCGAGAGAATGAAGCGGATCGAAGAGGGCATCAAAGAGCTGGGCAGCCAGATCCTGAAAGAACACC
CCGTGGAAAACACCCAGCTGCAGAACGAGAAGCTGTACCTGTACTACCTGCAGAATGGGCGGGATATGTA
CGTGGACCAGGAACTGGACATCAACCGGCTGTCCGACTACGATGTGGACGCCATCGTGCCTCAGAGCTTT
CTGAAGGACGACTCCATCGACAACAAGGTGCTGACCAGAAGCGACAAGAACCGGGGCAAGAGCGACAACG
TGCCCTCCGAAGAGGTCGTGAAGAAGATGAAGAACTACTGGCGGCAGCTGCTGAACGCCAAGCTGATTAC
CCAGAGAAAGTTCGACAATCTGACCAAGGCCGAGAGAGGCGGCCTGAGCGAACTGGATAAGGCCGGCTTC
ATCAAGAGACAGCTGGTGGAAACCCGGCAGATCACAAAGCACGTGGCACAGATCCTGGACTCCCGGATGA
ACACTAAGTACGACGAGAATGACAAGCTGATCCGGGAAGTGAAAGTGATCACCCTGAAGTCCAAGCTGGT
GTCCGATTTCCGGAAGGATTTCCAGTTTTACAAAGTGCGCGAGATCAACAACTACCACCACGCCCACGAC
GCCTACCTGAACGCCGTCGTGGGAACCGCCCTGATCAAAAAGTACCCTAAGCTGGAAAGCGAGTTCGTGT
ACGGCGACTACAAGGTGTACGACGTGCGGAAGATGATCGCCAAGAGCGAGCAGGAAATCGGCAAGGCTAC
CGCCAAGTACTTCTTCTACAGCAACATCATGAACTTTTTCAAGACCGAGATTACCCTGGCCAACGGCGAG
ATCCGGAAGCGGCCTCTGATCGAGACAAACGGCGAAACCGGGGAGATCGTGTGGGATAAGGGCCGGGATT
TTGCCACCGTGCGGAAAGTGCTGAGCATGCCCCAAGTGAATATCGTGAAAAAGACCGAGGTGCAGACAGG
CGGCTTCAGCAAAGAGTCTATCCTGCCCAAGAGGAACAGCGATAAGCTGATCGCCAGAAAGAAGGACTGG
GACCCTAAGAAGTACGGCGGCTTCGACAGCCCCACCGTGGCCTATTCTGTGCTGGTGGTGGCCAAAGTGG
AAAAGGGCAAGTCCAAGAAACTGAAGAGTGTGAAAGAGCTGCTGGGGATCACCATCATGGAAAGAAGCAG
CTTCGAGAAGAATCCCATCGACTTTCTGGAAGCCAAGGGCTACAAAGAAGTGAAAAAGGACCTGATCATC
AAGCTGCCTAAGTACTCCCTGTTCGAGCTGGAAAACGGCCGGAAGAGAATGCTGGCCTCTGCCGGCGAAC
TGCAGAAGGGAAACGAACTGGCCCTGCCCTCCAAATATGTGAACTTCCTGTACCTGGCCAGCCACTATGA
GAAGCTGAAGGGCTCCCCCGAGGATAATGAGCAGAAACAGCTGTTTGTGGAACAGCACAAGCACTACCTG
GACGAGATCATCGAGCAGATCAGCGAGTTCTCCAAGAGAGTGATCCTGGCCGACGCTAATCTGGACAAAG
TGCTGTCCGCCTACAACAAGCACCGGGATAAGCCCATCAGAGAGCAGGCCGAGAATATCATCCACCTGTT
TACCCTGACCAATCTGGGAGCCCCTGCCGCCTTCAAGTACTTTGACACCACCATCGACCGGAAGAGGTAC
ACCAGCACCAAAGAGGTGCTGGACGCCACCCTGATCCACCAGAGCATCACCGGCCTGTACGAGACACGGA
TCGACCTGTCTCAGCTGGGAGGCGACAAAAGGCCGGCGGCCACGAAAAAGGCCGGCCAGGGAGGAGGATC
CCTGCCCACCTGCAGCTGTCTTGATCGAGTTATACAAAAAGACAAAGGCCCATATTATACACACCTTGGG
GCAGGACCAAGTGTTGCTGCTGTCAGGGAAATCATGGAGAATAGGTATGGTCAAAAAGGAAACGCAATAA
GGATAGAAATAGTAGTGTACACCGGTAAAGAAGGGAAAAGCTCTCATGGGTGTCCAATTGCTAAGTGGGT
TTTAAGAAGAAGCAGTGATGAAGAAAAAGTTCTTTGTTTGGTCCGGCAGCGTACAGGCCACCACTGTCCA
ACTGCTGTGATGGTGGTGCTCATCATGGTGTGGGATGGCATCCCTCTTCCAATGGCCGACCGGCTATACA
CAGAGCTCACAGAGAATCTAAAGTCATACAATGGGCACCCTACCGACAGAAGATGCACCCTCAATGAAAA
TCGTACCTGTACATGTCAAGGAATTGATCCAGAGACTTGTGGAGCTTCATTCTCTTTTGGCTGTTCATGG
AGTATGTACTTTAATGGCTGTAAGTTTGGTAGAAGCCCAAGCCCCAGAAGATTTAGAATTGATCCAAGCT
CTCCCTTACATGAAAAAAACCTTGAAGATAACTTACAGAGTTTGGCTACACGATTAGCTCCAATTTATAA
GCAGTATGCTCCAGTAGCTTACCAAAATCAGGTGGAATATGAAAATGTTGCCCGAGAATGTCGGCTTGGC
AGCAAGGAAGGTCGACCCTTCTCTGGGGTCACTGCTTGCCTGGACTTCTGTGCTCATCCCTACAGGGCCA
TTCACAACATGAATAATGGAAGCACTGTGGTTTGTACCTTAACTCGAGAAGATAACCGCTCTTTGGGTGT
TATTCCTCAAGATGAGCAGCTCCATGTGCTACCTCTTTATAAGCTTTCAGACACAGATGAGTTTGGCTCC
AAGGAAGGAATGGAAGCCAAGATCAAATCTGGGGCCATCGAGGTCCTGGCACCCCGCCGCAAAAAAAGAA
CGTGTTTCACTCAGCCTGTTCCCCGTTCTGGAAAGAAGAGGGCTGCGATGATGACAGAGGTTCTTGCACA
TAAGATAAGGGCAGTGGAAAAGAAACCTATTCCCCGAATCAAGCGGAAGAATAACTCAACAACAACAAAC
AACAGTAAGCCTTCGTCACTGCCAACCTTAGGGAGTAACACTGAGACCGTGCAACCTGAAGTAAAAAGTG
AAACCGAACCCCATTTTATCTTAAAAAGTTCAGACAACACTAAAACTTATTCGCTGATGCCATCCGCTCC
TCACCCAGTGAAAGAGGCATCTCCAGGCTTCTCCTGGTCCCCGAAGACTGCTTCAGCCACACCAGCTCCA
CTGAAGAATGACGCAACAGCCTCATGCGGGTTTTCAGAAAGAAGCAGCACTCCCCACTGTACGATGCCTT
CGGGAAGACTCAGTGGTGCCAATGCTGCAGCTGCTGATGGCCCTGGCATTTCACAGCTTGGCGAAGTGGC
TCCTCTCCCCACCCTGTCTGCTCCTGTGATGGAGCCCCTCATTAATTCTGAGCCTTCCACTGGTGTGACT
GAGCCGCTAACGCCTCATCAGCCAAACCACCAGCCCTCCTTCCTCACCTCTCCTCAAGACCTTGCCTCTT
CTCCAATGGAAGAAGATGAGCAGCATTCTGAAGCAGATGAGCCTCCATCAGACGAACCCCTATCTGATGA
CCCCCTGTCACCTGCTGAGGAGAAATTGCCCCACATTGATGAGTATTGGTCAGACAGTGAGCACATCTTT
TTGGATGCAAATATTGGTGGGGTGGCCATCGCACCTGCTCACGGCTCGGTTTTGATTGAGTGTGCCCGGC
GAGAGCTGCACGCTACCACTCCTGTTGAGCACCCCAACCGTAATCATCCAACCCGCCTCTCCCTTGTCTT
TTACCAGCACAAAAACCTAAATAAGCCCCAACATGGTTTTGAACTAAACAAGATTAAGTTTGAGGCTAAA
GAAGCTAAGAATAAGAAAATGAAGGCCTCAGAGCAAAAAGACCAGGCAGCTAATGAAGGTCCAGAACAGT
CCTCTGAAGTAAATGAATTGAACCAAATTCCTTCTCATAAAGCATTAACATTAACCCATGACAATGTTGT
CACCGTGTCCCCTTATGCTCTCACACACGTTGCGGGGCCCTATAACCATTGGGTCATGGCCGGCCAGGCA
AAAAAGAAAAAGGAATTCGGCAGTGGAGAGGGCAGAGGAAGTCTGCTAACATGCGGTGACGTCGAGGAGA
ATCCTGGCCCAGTGAGCAAGGGCGAGGAGGATAACATGGCCATCATCAAGGAGTTCATGCGCTTCAAGGT
GCACATGGAGGGCTCCGTGAACGGCCACGAGTTCGAGATCGAGGGCGAGGGCGAGGGCCGCCCCTACGAG
GGCACCCAGACCGCCAAGCTGAAGGTGACCAAGGGTGGCCCCCTGCCCTTCGCCTGGGACATCCTGTCCC
CTCAGTTCATGTACGGCTCCAAGGCCTACGTGAAGCACCCCGCCGACATCCCCGACTACTTGAAGCTGTC
CTTCCCCGAGGGCTTCAAGTGGGAGCGCGTGATGAACTTCGAGGACGGCGGCGTGGTGACCGTGACCCAG
GACTCCTCCCTGCAGGACGGCGAGTTCATCTACAAGGTGAAGCTGCGCGGCACCAACTTCCCCTCCGACG
GCCCCGTAATGCAGAAGAAAACCATGGGCTGGGAGGCCTCCTCCGAGCGGATGTACCCCGAGGACGGCGC
CCTGAAGGGCGAGATCAAGCAGAGGCTGAAGCTGAAGGACGGCGGCCACTACGACGCTGAGGTCAAGACC
ACCTACAAGGCCAAGAAGCCCGTGCAGCTGCCCGGCGCCTACAACGTCAACATCAAGTTGGACATCACCT
CCCACAACGAGGACTACACCATCGTGGAACAGTACGAACGCGCCGAGGGCCGCCACTCCACCGGCGGCAT
GGACGAGCTGTACAAGTAAGAATTCTAACTAGAGCTCGCTGATCAGCCTCGACTGTGCCTTCTAGTTGCC
AGCCATCTGTTGTTTGCCCCTCCCCCGTGCCTTCCTTGACCCTGGAAGGTGCCACTCCCACTGTCCTTTC
CTAATAAAATGAGGAAATTGCATCGCATTGTCTGAGTAGGTGTCATTCTATTCTGGGGGGTGGGGTGGGG
CAGGACAGCAAGGGGGAGGATTGGGAAGAGAATAGCAGGCATGCTGGGGAGCGGCCGCAGGAACCCCTAG
TGATGGAGTTGGCCACTCCCTCTCTGCGCGCTCGCTCGCTCACTGAGGCCGGGCGACCAAAGGTCGCCCG
ACGCCCGGGCTTTGCCCGGGCGGCCTCAGTGAGCGAGCGAGCGCGCAGCTGCCTGCAGGGGCGCCTGATG
CGGTATTTTCTCCTTACGCATCTGTGCGGTATTTCACACCGCATA
[142 nt withheld, positions 8866-9007]
C
[141 nt withheld, positions 9009-9149]
CCTTTGACGTTGGAGTCCACGTTCTTT
[37 nt withheld, positions 9177-9213]
ACCCTATCTCGGGCTATTCTTTTGATTTATAAGGGATTTTGCCGATTTCGGCCTATTGGTTAAAAAATGA
GCTGATTTAACAAAAATTTAACGCGAATTTTAACAAAATATTAACGTTTACAATTTTATGGTGCACTCTC
AGTACAATCTGCTCTGATGCCGCATAGTTAAGCCAGCCCCGACACCCGCCAACACCCGCTGACGCGCCCT
GACGGGCTTGTCTGCTCCCGGCATCCGCTTACAGACAAGCTGTGACCGTCTCCGGGAGCTGCATGTGTCA
GAGGTTTTCACCGTCATCACCGAAACGCGCGAGACGAAAGGGCCTCGTGATACGCCTATTTTTATAGGTT
AATGTCATGATAATAATGGTTTCTTAGACGTCAGGTGGCACTTTTCGGGGAAATGTGCGCGGAACCCCTA
TTTGTTTATTTTTCTAAATACATTCAAATATGTATCCGCTCATGAGACAATAACCCTGATAAATGCTTCA
ATAATATTGAAAAAGGAAGAGTATGAGTATTCAACATTTCCGTGTCGCCCTTATTCCCTTTTTTGCGGCA
TTTTGCCTTCCTGTTTTTGCTCACCCAGAAACGCTGGTGAAAGTAAAAGATGCTGAAGATCAGTTGGGTG
CACGAGTGGGTTACATCGAACTGGATCTCAACAGCGGTAAGATCCTTGAGAGTTTTCGCCCCGAAGAACG
TTTTCCAATGATGAGCACTTTTAAAGTTCTGCTATGTGGCGCGGTATTATCCCGTATTGACGCCGGGCAA
GAGCAACTCGGTCGCCGCATACACTATTCTCAGAATGACTTGGTTGAGTACTCACCAGTCACAGAAAAGC
ATCTTACGGATGGCATGACAGTAAGAGAATTATGCAGTGCTGCCATAACCATGAGTGATAACACTGCGGC
CAACTTACTTCTGACAACGATCGGAGGACCGAAGGAGCTAACCGCTTTTTTGCACAACATGGGGGATCAT
GTAACTCGCCTTGATCGTTGGGAACCGGAGCTGAATGAAGCCATACCAAACGACGAGCGTGACACCACGA
TGCCTGTAGCAATGGCAACAACGTTGCGCAAACTATTAACTGGCGAACTACTTACTCTAGCTTCCCGGCA
ACAATTAATAGACTGGATGGAGGCGGATAAAGTTGCAGGACCACTTCTGCGCTCGGCCCTTCCGGCTGGC
TGGTTTATTGCTGATAAATCTGGAGCCGGTGAGCGTGGAAGCCGCGGTATCATTGCAGCACTGGGGCCAG
ATGGTAAGCCCTCCCGTATCGTAGTTATCTACACGACGGGGAGTCAGGCAACTATGGATGAACGAAATAG
ACAGATCGCTGAGATAGGTGCCTCACTGATTAAGCATTGGTAACTGTCAGACCAAGTTTACTCATATATA
CTTTAGATTGATTTAAAACTTCATTTTTAATTTAAAAGGATCTAGGTGAAGATCCTTTTTGATAATCTCA
TGACCAAAATCCCTTAACGTGAGTTTTCGTTCCACTGAGCGTCAGACCCCGTAGAAAAGATCAAAGGATC
TTCTTGAGATCCTTTTTTTCTGCGCGTAATCTGCTGCTTGCAAACAAAAAAACCACCGCTACCAGCGGTG
GTTTGTTTGCCGGATCAAGAGCTACCAACTCTTTTTCCGAAGGTAACTGGCTTCAGCAGAGCGCAGATAC
CAAATACTGTCCTTCTAGTGTAGCCGTAGTTAGGCCACCACTTCAAGAACTCTGTAGCACCGCCTACATA
CCTCGCTCTGCTAATCCTGTTACCAGTGGCTGCTGCCAGTGGCGATAAGTCGTGTCTTACCGGGTTGGAC
TCAAGACGATAGTTACCGGATAAGGCGCAGCGGTCGGGCTGAACGGGGGGTTCGTGCACACAGCCCAGCT
TGGAGCGAACGACCTACACCGAACTGAGATACCTACAGCGTGAGCTATGAGAAAGCGCCACGCTTCCCGA
AGGGAGAAAGGCGGACAGGTATCCGGTAAGCGGCAGGGTCGGAACAGGAGAGCGCACGAGGGAGCTTCCA
GGGGGAAACGCCTGGTATCTTTATAGTCCTGTCGGGTTTCGCCACCTCTGACTTGAGCGTCGATTTTTGT
GATGCTCGTCAGGGGGGCGGAGCCTATGGAAAAACGCCAGCAACGCGGCCTTTTTACGGTTCCTGGCCTT
TTGCTGGCCTTTTGCTCACATGT
