Features (pLannotate 1.2.2; 22 found; start..end, strand, type, name):
    155..395     +  promoter       U6 promoter: RNA polymerase III promoter for human U6 snRNA
    424..499     +  misc_RNA       gRNA scaffold: guide RNA scaffold for the Streptococcus pyogenes CRISPR/Cas9 system
    506..549     +  misc_RNA       gRNA scaffold (fragment): guide RNA scaffold for the Streptococcus pyogenes CRISPR/Cas9 system
    596..881     +  enhancer       CMV enhancer: human cytomegalovirus immediate early enhancer; contains an 18-bp deletion relative to the standard CMV enhancer
    883..1002    +  promoter       chicken β-actin promoter (fragment): No description available
    999..1125    +  promoter       chicken β-actin promoter (fragment): No description available
   1126..1353    +  intron         hybrid intron: hybrid between chicken β-actin (CBA) and minute virus of mice (MMV) introns (Gray et al., 2011)
   1374..1401    +  CDS            3xHA (fragment): three tandem HA epitope tags
   1434..5534    +  CDS            Cas9: Cas9 (Csn1) endonuclease from the Streptococcus pyogenes Type II CRISPR/Cas system generates RNA-guided double strand breaks in DNA
   5535..5568    +  CDS            nucleoplasmin NLS (fragment): bipartite nuclear localization signal from nucleoplasmin
   5580..7733    +  CDS            TET1 (fragment): TET1_HUMAN - Also known as CXXC6, KIAA1676, LCX. Experimental evidence at protein level: Swiss-Prot protein existence level 1. Dioxygenase that catalyzes the conversion of the modified genomic base 5-methylcytosine (5mC) into 5-hydroxymethylcytosine (5hmC) and plays a key role in active DNA demethylation. Also mediates subsequent conversion of 5hmC into 5-formylcytosine (5fC), and conversion of 5fC to 5-carboxylcytosine (5caC). Conversion of 5mC into 5hmC, 5fC and 5caC probably constitutes the first step in cytosine demethylation. Methylation at the C5 position of cytosine bases is an epigenet
   7736..7760    +  CDS            nucleoplasmin NLS (fragment): bipartite nuclear localization signal from nucleoplasmin
   7830..8536    +  CDS            mCherry (fragment): monomeric derivative of DsRed fluorescent protein (Shaner et al., 2004) mammalian codon-optimized
   8571..8682    +  polyA_signal   bGH poly(A) signal: bovine growth hormone polyadenylation signal
   8787..8927    +  repeat_region  AAV2 ITR: inverted terminal repeat of adeno-associated virus serotype 2 inverted
   8932..8983    -  misc_feature   bom (fragment): basis of mobility region from pBR322
   9002..9457    +  rep_origin     f1 ori (sequence partly withheld): f1 bacteriophage origin of replication; arrow indicates direction of (+) strand synthesis
   9458..9507    -  misc_feature   bom (fragment): basis of mobility region from pBR322
   9609..9644    -  CDS            rop (fragment): Rop protein, which maintains plasmids at low copy number; rop
   9739..9843    +  promoter       AmpR promoter: bla
   9844..10704   +  CDS            AmpR: β-lactamase; bla; confers resistance to ampicillin, carbenicillin, and related antibiotics
  10875..93      +  rep_origin     ori (across the origin): high-copy-number ColE1/pMB1/pBR322/pUC origin of replication
>Addgene plasmid #129043 | pSpdCas9-hudTET1CD-T2A-mCherry(PX458)-SghuTSDR-3 | addgene full sequence | sequence record 256197 | Addgene  NGS Result
GCCTGGTATCTTTATAGTCCTGTCGGGTTTCGCCACCTCTGACTTGAGCGTCGATTTTTGTGATGCTCGT
CAGGGGGGCGGAGCCTATGGAAAAACGCCAGCAACGCGGCCTTTTTACGGTTCCTGGCCTTTTGCTGGCC
TTTTGCTCACATGTGAGGGCCTATTTCCCATGATTCCTTCATATTTGCATATACGATACAAGGCTGTTAG
AGAGATAATTGGAATTAATTTGACTGTAAACACAAAGATATTAGTACAAAATACGTGACGTAGAAAGTAA
TAATTTCTTGGGTAGTTTGCAGTTTTAAAATTATGTTTTAAAATGGACTATCATATGCTTACCGTAACTT
GAAAGTATTTCGATTTCTTGGCTTTATATATCTTGTGGAAAGGACGAAACACCGGGCCAGGTCTTCAGAG
CTAGTTTTAGAGCTAGAAATAGCAAGTTAAAATAAGGCTAGTCCGTTATCAACTTGAAAAAGTGGCACCG
AGTCGGTGCTTTTTTGTTTTAGAGCTAGAAATAGCAAGTTAAAATAAGGCTAGTCCGTTTTTAGCGCGTG
CGCCAATTCTGCAGACAAATGGCTCTAGAGGTACCCGTTACATAACTTACGGTAAATGGCCCGCCTGGCT
GACCGCCCAACGACCCCCGCCCATTGACGTCAATAGTAACGCCAATAGGGACTTTCCATTGACGTCAATG
GGTGGAGTATTTACGGTAAACTGCCCACTTGGCAGTACATCAAGTGTATCATATGCCAAGTACGCCCCCT
ATTGACGTCAATGACGGTAAATGGCCCGCCTGGCATTGTGCCCAGTACATGACCTTATGGGACTTTCCTA
CTTGGCAGTACATCTACGTATTAGTCATCGCTATTACCATGGTCGAGGTGAGCCCCACGTTCTGCTTCAC
TCTCCCCATCTCCCCCCCCTCCCCACCCCCAATTTTGTATTTATTTATTTTTTAATTATTTTGTGCAGCG
ATGGGGGCGGGGGGGGGGGGGGCGGGGCGGGGCGAGGCGGAGAGGTGCGGCGGCAGCCAATCAGAGCGGC
GCGCTCCGAAAGTTTCCTTTTATGGCGAGGCGGCGGCGGCGGCGGCCCTATAAAAAGCGAAGCGCGCGGC
GGGCGGGAGTCGCTGCGCGCTGCCTTCGCCCCGTGCCCCGCTCCGCCGCCGCCTCGCGCCGCCCGCCCCG
GCTCTGACTGACCGCGTTACTCCCACAGGTGAGCGGGCGGGACGGCCCTTCTCCTCCGGGCTGTAATTAG
CTGAGCAAGAGGTAAGGGTTTAAGGGATGGTTGGTTGGTGGGGTATTAATGTTTAATTACCTGGAGCACC
TGCCTGAAATCACTTTTTTTCAGGTTGGACCGGTGCCACCATGTACCCATACGATGTTCCAGATTACGCT
TCGCCGAAGAAAAAGCGCAAGGTCGAAGCGTCCGACAAGAAGTACAGCATCGGCCTGGCCATCGGCACCA
ACTCTGTGGGCTGGGCCGTGATCACCGACGAGTACAAGGTGCCCAGCAAGAAATTCAAGGTGCTGGGCAA
CACCGACCGGCACAGCATCAAGAAGAACCTGATCGGAGCCCTGCTGTTCGACAGCGGCGAAACAGCCGAG
GCCACCCGGCTGAAGAGAACCGCCAGAAGAAGATACACCAGACGGAAGAACCGGATCTGCTATCTGCAAG
AGATCTTCAGCAACGAGATGGCCAAGGTGGACGACAGCTTCTTCCACAGACTGGAAGAGTCCTTCCTGGT
GGAAGAGGATAAGAAGCACGAGCGGCACCCCATCTTCGGCAACATCGTGGACGAGGTGGCCTACCACGAG
AAGTACCCCACCATCTACCACCTGAGAAAGAAACTGGTGGACAGCACCGACAAGGCCGACCTGCGGCTGA
TCTATCTGGCCCTGGCCCACATGATCAAGTTCCGGGGCCACTTCCTGATCGAGGGCGACCTGAACCCCGA
CAACAGCGACGTGGACAAGCTGTTCATCCAGCTGGTGCAGACCTACAACCAGCTGTTCGAGGAAAACCCC
ATCAACGCCAGCGGCGTGGACGCCAAGGCCATCCTGTCTGCCAGACTGAGCAAGAGCAGACGGCTGGAAA
ATCTGATCGCCCAGCTGCCCGGCGAGAAGAAGAATGGCCTGTTCGGCAACCTGATTGCCCTGAGCCTGGG
CCTGACCCCCAACTTCAAGAGCAACTTCGACCTGGCCGAGGATGCCAAACTGCAGCTGAGCAAGGACACC
TACGACGACGACCTGGACAACCTGCTGGCCCAGATCGGCGACCAGTACGCCGACCTGTTTCTGGCCGCCA
AGAACCTGTCCGACGCCATCCTGCTGAGCGACATCCTGAGAGTGAACACCGAGATCACCAAGGCCCCCCT
GAGCGCCTCTATGATCAAGAGATACGACGAGCACCACCAGGACCTGACCCTGCTGAAAGCTCTCGTGCGG
CAGCAGCTGCCTGAGAAGTACAAAGAGATTTTCTTCGACCAGAGCAAGAACGGCTACGCCGGCTACATTG
ACGGCGGAGCCAGCCAGGAAGAGTTCTACAAGTTCATCAAGCCCATCCTGGAAAAGATGGACGGCACCGA
GGAACTGCTCGTGAAGCTGAACAGAGAGGACCTGCTGCGGAAGCAGCGGACCTTCGACAACGGCAGCATC
CCCCACCAGATCCACCTGGGAGAGCTGCACGCCATTCTGCGGCGGCAGGAAGATTTTTACCCATTCCTGA
AGGACAACCGGGAAAAGATCGAGAAGATCCTGACCTTCCGCATCCCCTACTACGTGGGCCCTCTGGCCAG
GGGAAACAGCAGATTCGCCTGGATGACCAGAAAGAGCGAGGAAACCATCACCCCCTGGAACTTCGAGGAA
GTGGTGGACAAGGGCGCTTCCGCCCAGAGCTTCATCGAGCGGATGACCAACTTCGATAAGAACCTGCCCA
ACGAGAAGGTGCTGCCCAAGCACAGCCTGCTGTACGAGTACTTCACCGTGTATAACGAGCTGACCAAAGT
GAAATACGTGACCGAGGGAATGAGAAAGCCCGCCTTCCTGAGCGGCGAGCAGAAAAAGGCCATCGTGGAC
CTGCTGTTCAAGACCAACCGGAAAGTGACCGTGAAGCAGCTGAAAGAGGACTACTTCAAGAAAATCGAGT
GCTTCGACTCCGTGGAAATCTCCGGCGTGGAAGATCGGTTCAACGCCTCCCTGGGCACATACCACGATCT
GCTGAAAATTATCAAGGACAAGGACTTCCTGGACAATGAGGAAAACGAGGACATTCTGGAAGATATCGTG
CTGACCCTGACACTGTTTGAGGACAGAGAGATGATCGAGGAACGGCTGAAAACCTATGCCCACCTGTTCG
ACGACAAAGTGATGAAGCAGCTGAAGCGGCGGAGATACACCGGCTGGGGCAGGCTGAGCCGGAAGCTGAT
CAACGGCATCCGGGACAAGCAGTCCGGCAAGACAATCCTGGATTTCCTGAAGTCCGACGGCTTCGCCAAC
AGAAACTTCATGCAGCTGATCCACGACGACAGCCTGACCTTTAAAGAGGACATCCAGAAAGCCCAGGTGT
CCGGCCAGGGCGATAGCCTGCACGAGCACATTGCCAATCTGGCCGGCAGCCCCGCCATTAAGAAGGGCAT
CCTGCAGACAGTGAAGGTGGTGGACGAGCTCGTGAAAGTGATGGGCCGGCACAAGCCCGAGAACATCGTG
ATCGAAATGGCCAGAGAGAACCAGACCACCCAGAAGGGACAGAAGAACAGCCGCGAGAGAATGAAGCGGA
TCGAAGAGGGCATCAAAGAGCTGGGCAGCCAGATCCTGAAAGAACACCCCGTGGAAAACACCCAGCTGCA
GAACGAGAAGCTGTACCTGTACTACCTGCAGAATGGGCGGGATATGTACGTGGACCAGGAACTGGACATC
AACCGGCTGTCCGACTACGATGTGGACGCCATCGTGCCTCAGAGCTTTCTGAAGGACGACTCCATCGACA
ACAAGGTGCTGACCAGAAGCGACAAGAACCGGGGCAAGAGCGACAACGTGCCCTCCGAAGAGGTCGTGAA
GAAGATGAAGAACTACTGGCGGCAGCTGCTGAACGCCAAGCTGATTACCCAGAGAAAGTTCGACAATCTG
ACCAAGGCCGAGAGAGGCGGCCTGAGCGAACTGGATAAGGCCGGCTTCATCAAGAGACAGCTGGTGGAAA
CCCGGCAGATCACAAAGCACGTGGCACAGATCCTGGACTCCCGGATGAACACTAAGTACGACGAGAATGA
CAAGCTGATCCGGGAAGTGAAAGTGATCACCCTGAAGTCCAAGCTGGTGTCCGATTTCCGGAAGGATTTC
CAGTTTTACAAAGTGCGCGAGATCAACAACTACCACCACGCCCACGACGCCTACCTGAACGCCGTCGTGG
GAACCGCCCTGATCAAAAAGTACCCTAAGCTGGAAAGCGAGTTCGTGTACGGCGACTACAAGGTGTACGA
CGTGCGGAAGATGATCGCCAAGAGCGAGCAGGAAATCGGCAAGGCTACCGCCAAGTACTTCTTCTACAGC
AACATCATGAACTTTTTCAAGACCGAGATTACCCTGGCCAACGGCGAGATCCGGAAGCGGCCTCTGATCG
AGACAAACGGCGAAACCGGGGAGATCGTGTGGGATAAGGGCCGGGATTTTGCCACCGTGCGGAAAGTGCT
GAGCATGCCCCAAGTGAATATCGTGAAAAAGACCGAGGTGCAGACAGGCGGCTTCAGCAAAGAGTCTATC
CTGCCCAAGAGGAACAGCGATAAGCTGATCGCCAGAAAGAAGGACTGGGACCCTAAGAAGTACGGCGGCT
TCGACAGCCCCACCGTGGCCTATTCTGTGCTGGTGGTGGCCAAAGTGGAAAAGGGCAAGTCCAAGAAACT
GAAGAGTGTGAAAGAGCTGCTGGGGATCACCATCATGGAAAGAAGCAGCTTCGAGAAGAATCCCATCGAC
TTTCTGGAAGCCAAGGGCTACAAAGAAGTGAAAAAGGACCTGATCATCAAGCTGCCTAAGTACTCCCTGT
TCGAGCTGGAAAACGGCCGGAAGAGAATGCTGGCCTCTGCCGGCGAACTGCAGAAGGGAAACGAACTGGC
CCTGCCCTCCAAATATGTGAACTTCCTGTACCTGGCCAGCCACTATGAGAAGCTGAAGGGCTCCCCCGAG
GATAATGAGCAGAAACAGCTGTTTGTGGAACAGCACAAGCACTACCTGGACGAGATCATCGAGCAGATCA
GCGAGTTCTCCAAGAGAGTGATCCTGGCCGACGCTAATCTGGACAAAGTGCTGTCCGCCTACAACAAGCA
CCGGGATAAGCCCATCAGAGAGCAGGCCGAGAATATCATCCACCTGTTTACCCTGACCAATCTGGGAGCC
CCTGCCGCCTTCAAGTACTTTGACACCACCATCGACCGGAAGAGGTACACCAGCACCAAAGAGGTGCTGG
ACGCCACCCTGATCCACCAGAGCATCACCGGCCTGTACGAGACACGGATCGACCTGTCTCAGCTGGGAGG
CGACAAAAGGCCGGCGGCCACGAAAAAGGCCGGCCAGGGAGGAGGATCCCTGCCCACCTGCAGCTGTCTT
GATCGAGTTATACAAAAAGACAAAGGCCCATATTATACACACCTTGGGGCAGGACCAAGTGTTGCTGCTG
TCAGGGAAATCATGGAGAATAGGTATGGTCAAAAAGGAAACGCAATAAGGATAGAAATAGTAGTGTACAC
CGGTAAAGAAGGGAAAAGCTCTCATGGGTGTCCAATTGCTAAGTGGGTTTTAAGAAGAAGCAGTGATGAA
GAAAAAGTTCTTTGTTTGGTCCGGCAGCGTACAGGCCACCACTGTCCAACTGCTGTGATGGTGGTGCTCA
TCATGGTGTGGGATGGCATCCCTCTTCCAATGGCCGACCGGCTATACACAGAGCTCACAGAGAATCTAAA
GTCATACAATGGGCACCCTACCGACAGAAGATGCACCCTCAATGAAAATCGTACCTGTACATGTCAAGGA
ATTGATCCAGAGACTTGTGGAGCTTCATTCTCTTTTGGCTGTTCATGGAGTATGTACTTTAATGGCTGTA
AGTTTGGTAGAAGCCCAAGCCCCAGAAGATTTAGAATTGATCCAAGCTCTCCCTTACATGAAAAAAACCT
TGAAGATAACTTACAGAGTTTGGCTACACGATTAGCTCCAATTTATAAGCAGTATGCTCCAGTAGCTTAC
CAAAATCAGGTGGAATATGAAAATGTTGCCCGAGAATGTCGGCTTGGCAGCAAGGAAGGTCGACCCTTCT
CTGGGGTCACTGCTTGCCTGGACTTCTGTGCTCATCCCTACAGGGCCATTCACAACATGAATAATGGAAG
CACTGTGGTTTGTACCTTAACTCGAGAAGATAACCGCTCTTTGGGTGTTATTCCTCAAGATGAGCAGCTC
CATGTGCTACCTCTTTATAAGCTTTCAGACACAGATGAGTTTGGCTCCAAGGAAGGAATGGAAGCCAAGA
TCAAATCTGGGGCCATCGAGGTCCTGGCACCCCGCCGCAAAAAAAGAACGTGTTTCACTCAGCCTGTTCC
CCGTTCTGGAAAGAAGAGGGCTGCGATGATGACAGAGGTTCTTGCACATAAGATAAGGGCAGTGGAAAAG
AAACCTATTCCCCGAATCAAGCGGAAGAATAACTCAACAACAACAAACAACAGTAAGCCTTCGTCACTGC
CAACCTTAGGGAGTAACACTGAGACCGTGCAACCTGAAGTAAAAAGTGAAACCGAACCCCATTTTATCTT
AAAAAGTTCAGACAACACTAAAACTTATTCGCTGATGCCATCCGCTCCTCACCCAGTGAAAGAGGCATCT
CCAGGCTTCTCCTGGTCCCCGAAGACTGCTTCAGCCACACCAGCTCCACTGAAGAATGACGCAACAGCCT
CATGCGGGTTTTCAGAAAGAAGCAGCACTCCCCACTGTACGATGCCTTCGGGAAGACTCAGTGGTGCCAA
TGCTGCAGCTGCTGATGGCCCTGGCATTTCACAGCTTGGCGAAGTGGCTCCTCTCCCCACCCTGTCTGCT
CCTGTGATGGAGCCCCTCATTAATTCTGAGCCTTCCACTGGTGTGACTGAGCCGCTAACGCCTCATCAGC
CAAACCACCAGCCCTCCTTCCTCACCTCTCCTCAAGACCTTGCCTCTTCTCCAATGGAAGAAGATGAGCA
GCATTCTGAAGCAGATGAGCCTCCATCAGACGAACCCCTATCTGATGACCCCCTGTCACCTGCTGAGGAG
AAATTGCCCCACATTGATGAGTATTGGTCAGACAGTGAGCACATCTTTTTGGATGCAAATATTGGTGGGG
TGGCCATCGCACCTGCTCACGGCTCGGTTTTGATTGAGTGTGCCCGGCGAGAGCTGCACGCTACCACTCC
TGTTGAGCACCCCAACCGTAATCATCCAACCCGCCTCTCCCTTGTCTTTTACCAGCACAAAAACCTAAAT
AAGCCCCAACATGGTTTTGAACTAAACAAGATTAAGTTTGAGGCTAAAGAAGCTAAGAATAAGAAAATGA
AGGCCTCAGAGCAAAAAGACCAGGCAGCTAATGAAGGTCCAGAACAGTCCTCTGAAGTAAATGAATTGAA
CCAAATTCCTTCTCATAAAGCATTAACATTAACCCATGACAATGTTGTCACCGTGTCCCCTTATGCTCTC
ACACACGTTGCGGGGCCCTATAACCATTGGGTCATGGCCGGCCAGGCAAAAAAGAAAAAGGAATTCGGCA
GTGGAGAGGGCAGAGGAAGTCTGCTAACATGCGGTGACGTCGAGGAGAATCCTGGCCCAGTGAGCAAGGG
CGAGGAGGATAACATGGCCATCATCAAGGAGTTCATGCGCTTCAAGGTGCACATGGAGGGCTCCGTGAAC
GGCCACGAGTTCGAGATCGAGGGCGAGGGCGAGGGCCGCCCCTACGAGGGCACCCAGACCGCCAAGCTGA
AGGTGACCAAGGGTGGCCCCCTGCCCTTCGCCTGGGACATCCTGTCCCCTCAGTTCATGTACGGCTCCAA
GGCCTACGTGAAGCACCCCGCCGACATCCCCGACTACTTGAAGCTGTCCTTCCCCGAGGGCTTCAAGTGG
GAGCGCGTGATGAACTTCGAGGACGGCGGCGTGGTGACCGTGACCCAGGACTCCTCCCTGCAGGACGGCG
AGTTCATCTACAAGGTGAAGCTGCGCGGCACCAACTTCCCCTCCGACGGCCCCGTAATGCAGAAGAAAAC
CATGGGCTGGGAGGCCTCCTCCGAGCGGATGTACCCCGAGGACGGCGCCCTGAAGGGCGAGATCAAGCAG
AGGCTGAAGCTGAAGGACGGCGGCCACTACGACGCTGAGGTCAAGACCACCTACAAGGCCAAGAAGCCCG
TGCAGCTGCCCGGCGCCTACAACGTCAACATCAAGTTGGACATCACCTCCCACAACGAGGACTACACCAT
CGTGGAACAGTACGAACGCGCCGAGGGCCGCCACTCCACCGGCGGCATGGACGAGCTGTACAAGTAAGAA
TTCTAACTAGAGCTCGCTGATCAGCCTCGACTGTGCCTTCTAGTTGCCAGCCATCTGTTGTTTGCCCCTC
CCCCGTGCCTTCCTTGACCCTGGAAGGTGCCACTCCCACTGTCCTTTCCTAATAAAATGAGGAAATTGCA
TCGCATTGTCTGAGTAGGTGTCATTCTATTCTGGGGGGTGGGGTGGGGCAGGACAGCAAGGGGGAGGATT
GGGAAGAGAATAGCAGGCATGCTGGGGAGCGGCCGCAGGAACCCCTAGTGATGGAGTTGGCCACTCCCTC
TCTGCGCGCTCGCTCGCTCACTGAGGCCGGGCGACCAAAGGTCGCCCGACGCCCGGGCTTTGCCCGGGCG
GCCTCAGTGAGCGAGCGAGCGCGCAGCTGCCTGCAGGGGCGCCTGATGCGGTATTTTCTCCTTACGCATC
TGTGCGGTATTTCACACCGCATA
[95 nt withheld, positions 8984-9078]
T
[46 nt withheld, positions 9080-9125]
C
[141 nt withheld, positions 9127-9267]
CCTTTGACGTTGGAGTCCACGTTCTTT
[37 nt withheld, positions 9295-9331]
ACTCTATCTCGGGCTATTCTTTTGATTTATAAGGGATTTTGCCGATTTCGGTCTATTGGTTAAAAAATGA
GCTGATTTAACAAAAATTTAACGCGAATTTTAACAAAATATTAACGTTTACAATTTTATGGTGCACTCTC
AGTACAATCTGCTCTGATGCCGCATAGTTAAGCCAGCCCCGACACCCGCCAACACCCGCTGACGCGCCCT
GACGGGCTTGTCTGCTCCCGGCATCCGCTTACAGACAAGCTGTGACCGTCTCCGGGAGCTGCATGTGTCA
GAGGTTTTCACCGTCATCACCGAAACGCGCGAGACGAAAGGGCCTCGTGATACGCCTATTTTTATAGGTT
AATGTCATGATAATAATGGTTTCTTAGACGTCAGGTGGCACTTTTCGGGGAAATGTGCGCGGAACCCCTA
TTTGTTTATTTTTCTAAATACATTCAAATATGTATCCGCTCATGAGACAATAACCCTGATAAATGCTTCA
ATAATATTGAAAAAGGAAGAGTATGAGTATTCAACATTTCCGTGTCGCCCTTATTCCCTTTTTTGCGGCA
TTTTGCCTTCCTGTTTTTGCTCACCCAGAAACGCTGGTGAAAGTAAAAGATGCTGAAGATCAGTTGGGTG
CACGAGTGGGTTACATCGAACTGGATCTCAACAGCGGTAAGATCCTTGAGAGTTTTCGCCCCGAAGAACG
TTTTCCAATGATGAGCACTTTTAAAGTTCTGCTATGTGGCGCGGTATTATCCCGTATTGACGCCGGGCAA
GAGCAACTCGGTCGCCGCATACACTATTCTCAGAATGACTTGGTTGAGTACTCACCAGTCACAGAAAAGC
ATCTTACGGATGGCATGACAGTAAGAGAATTATGCAGTGCTGCCATAACCATGAGTGATAACACTGCGGC
CAACTTACTTCTGACAACGATCGGAGGACCGAAGGAGCTAACCGCTTTTTTGCACAACATGGGGGATCAT
GTAACTCGCCTTGATCGTTGGGAACCGGAGCTGAATGAAGCCATACCAAACGACGAGCGTGACACCACGA
TGCCTGTAGCAATGGCAACAACGTTGCGCAAACTATTAACTGGCGAACTACTTACTCTAGCTTCCCGGCA
ACAATTAATAGACTGGATGGAGGCGGATAAAGTTGCAGGACCACTTCTGCGCTCGGCCCTTCCGGCTGGC
TGGTTTATTGCTGATAAATCTGGAGCCGGTGAGCGTGGAAGCCGCGGTATCATTGCAGCACTGGGGCCAG
ATGGTAAGCCCTCCCGTATCGTAGTTATCTACACGACGGGGAGTCAGGCAACTATGGATGAACGAAATAG
ACAGATCGCTGAGATAGGTGCCTCACTGATTAAGCATTGGTAACTGTCAGACCAAGTTTACTCATATATA
CTTTAGATTGATTTAAAACTTCATTTTTAATTTAAAAGGATCTAGGTGAAGATCCTTTTTGATAATCTCA
TGACCAAAATCCCTTAACGTGAGTTTTCGTTCCACTGAGCGTCAGACCCCGTAGAAAAGATCAAAGGATC
TTCTTGAGATCCTTTTTTTCTGCGCGTAATCTGCTGCTTGCAAACAAAAAAACCACCGCTACCAGCGGTG
GTTTGTTTGCCGGATCAAGAGCTACCAACTCTTTTTCCGAAGGTAACTGGCTTCAGCAGAGCGCAGATAC
CAAATACTGTTCTTCTAGTGTAGCCGTAGTTAGGCCACCACTTCAAGAACTCTGTAGCACCGCCTACATA
CCTCGCTCTGCTAATCCTGTTACCAGTGGCTGCTGCCAGTGGCGATAAGTCGTGTCTTACCGGGTTGGAC
TCAAGACGATAGTTACCGGATAAGGCGCAGCGGTCGGGCTGAACGGGGGGTTCGTGCACACAGCCCAGCT
TGGAGCGAACGACCTACACCGAACTGAGATACCTACAGCGTGAGCTATGAGAAAGCGCCACGCTTCCCGA
AGGGAGAAAGGCGGACAGGTATCCGGTAAGCGGCAGGGTCGGAACAGGAGAGCGCACGAGGGAGCTTCCA
GGGGGAAAC
